>Addgene plasmid #123312 | pcDNA3.1-ArchT-BFP2-TSERex | addgene full sequence | sequence record 240924 | Addgene NGS Result
GCTAGCCGCCACCATGGATCCCATCGCTCTGCAGGCAGGATACGACCTGCTGGGCGACGGAAGGCCAGAG
ACCCTGTGGCTGGGAATCGGAACCCTGCTGATGCTGATCGGCACCTTCTACTTCATCGTGAAGGGCTGGG
GCGTGACCGACAAGGAGGCCAGGGAGTACTACAGCATCACAATCCTGGTGCCCGGCATCGCCAGCGCCGC
CTACCTGAGCATGTTCTTCGGCATCGGCCTGACCGAGGTGACCGTGGCCGGCGAGGTGCTGGACATCTAC
TACGCCAGATACGCCGACTGGCTGTTCACCACCCCTTTGCTTCTGCTCGACCTGGCCCTGCTGGCTAAGG
TGGACAGGGTGAGCATCGGAACCCTGGTGGGAGTGGACGCCCTGATGATCGTGACCGGCCTGATCGGCGC
CCTGAGCCACACCCCACTGGCTAGGTACAGCTGGTGGCTGTTCAGCACCATCTGCATGATCGTGGTGCTG
TACTTCCTGGCTACCAGCCTGAGGGCTGCTGCTAAGGAGAGGGGACCAGAGGTGGCTAGCACCTTCAACA
CCCTGACCGCCCTGGTGCTGGTGCTGTGGACCGCCTACCCCATCCTGTGGATCATCGGAACCGAGGGAGC
TGGAGTGGTGGGACTGGGAATCGAGACCCTGCTGTTCATGGTGCTGGACGTGACCGCCAAAGTGGGCTTC
GGCTTCATCCTGCTGAGGAGCAGGGCCATCCTGGGCGACACCGAGGCCCCCGAGCCCCGACCGGTAGTAG
CAGTGAGCAAGGGCGAGGAGCTGTTCACCGGGGTGGTGCCCATCCTGGTCGAGCTGGACGGCGACGTAAA
CGGCCACAAGTTCAGCGTGAGGGGCGAGGGCGAGGGCGATGCCACCAACGGCAAGCTGACCCTGAAGTTC
ATCTGCACCACCGGCAAGCTGCCCGTGCCCTGGCCCACCCTCGTGACCACCCTGAGCCACGGCGTGCAGT
GCTTCGCCCGCTACCCCGACCACATGAAGCAGCACGACTTCTTCAAGTCCGCCATGCCCGAAGGCTACGT
CCAGGAGCGCACCATCTTCTTCAAGGACGACGGCACCTACAAGACCCGCGCCGAGGTGAAGTTCGAGGGC
GACACCCTGGTGAACCGCATCGAGCTGAAGGGCGTCGACTTCAAGGAGGACGGCAACATCCTGGGGCACA
AGCTGGAGTACAACTTCAACAGCCACAACATCTATATCATGGCCGTCAAGCAGAAGAACGGCATCAAGGT
GAACTTCAAGATCCGCCACAACGTGGAGGACGGCAGCGTGCAGCTCGCCGACCACTACCAGCAGAACACC
CCCATCGGCGACGGCCCCGTGCTGCTGCCCGACAGCCACTACCTGAGCACCCAGTCCGTGCTGAGCAAAG
ACCCCAACGAGAAGCGCGATCACATGGTCCTGCTGGAGTTCCGCACCGCCGCCGGGATCACTCTCGGCAT
GGACGAGCTGTACAAGAAAAGTAGAATCACAAGCGAAGGCGAGTACATCCCCCTGGATCAAATAGACATA
AATGTAGGTGGATTTTGTTATGAGAATGAATGAAAGCTTGGTACCGAGCTCGGATCCACTAGTCCAGTGT
GGTGGAATTCTGCAGATATCCAGCACAGTGGCGGCCGCTCGAGTCTAGAGGGCCCGTTTAAACCCGCTGA
TCAGCCTCGACTGTGCCTTCTAGTTGCCAGCCATCTGTTGTTTGCCCCTCCCCCGTGCCTTCCTTGACCC
TGGAAGGTGCCACTCCCACTGTCCTTTCCTAATAAAATGAGGAAATTGCATCGCATTGTCTGAGTAGGTG
TCATTCTATTCTGGGGGGTGGGGTGGGGCAGGACAGCAAGGGGGAGGATTGGGAAGACAATAGCAGGCAT
GCTGGGGATGCGGTGGGCTCTATGGCTTCTGAGGCGGAAAGAACCAGCTGGGGCTCTAGGGGGTATCCCC
[124 nt withheld, positions 1961-2084]
C
[91 nt withheld, positions 2086-2176]
A
[49 nt withheld, positions 2178-2226]
CCTTTGACGTTGGAGTCCACGTTCTTT
[37 nt withheld, positions 2254-2290]
ACCCTATCTCGGTCTATTCTTTTGATTTATAAGGGATTTTGCCGATTTCGGCCTATTGGTTAAAAAATGA
GCTGATTTAACAAAAATTTAACGCGAATTAATTCTGTGGAATGTGTGTCAGTTAGGGTGTGGAAAGTCCC
CAGGCTCCCCAGCAGGCAGAAGTATGCAAAGCATGCATCTCAATTAGTCAGCAACCAGGTGTGGAAAGTC
CCCAGGCTCCCCAGCAGGCAGAAGTATGCAAAGCATGCATCTCAATTAGTCAGCAACCATAGTCCCGCCC
CTAACTCCGCCCATCCCGCCCCTAACTCCGCCCAGTTCCGCCCATTCTCCGCCCCATGGCTGACTAATTT
TTTTTATTTATGCAGAGGCCGAGGCCGCCTCTGCCTCTGAGCTATTCCAGAAGTAGTGAGGAGGCTTTTT
TGGAGGCCTAGGCTTTTGCAAAAAGCTCCCGCATGACCGAGTACAAGCCCACGGTGCGCCTCGCCACCCG
CGACGACGTCCCCAGGGCCGTACGCACCCTCGCCGCCGCGTTCGCCGACTACCCCGCCACGCGCCACACC
GTCGATCCGGACCGCCACATCGAGCGGGTCACCGAGCTGCAAGAACTCTTCCTCACGCGCGTCGGGCTCG
ACATCGGCAAGGTGTGGGTCGCGGACGACGGCGCCGCGGTGGCGGTCTGGACCACGCCGGAGAGCGTCGA
AGCGGGGGCGGTGTTCGCCGAGATCGGCCCGCGCATGGCCGAGTTGAGCGGTTCCCGGCTGGCCGCGCAG
CAACAGATGGAAGGCCTCCTGGCGCCGCACCGGCCCAAGGAGCCCGCGTGGTTCCTGGCCACCGTCGGCG
TCTCGCCCGACCACCAGGGCAAGGGTCTGGGCAGCGCCGTCGTGCTCCCCGGAGTGGAGGCGGCCGAGCG
CGCCGGGGTGCCCGCCTTCCTGGAGACCTCCGCGCCCCGCAACCTCCCCTTCTACGAGCGGCTCGGCTTC
ACCGTCACCGCCGACGTCGAGGTGCCCGAAGGACCGCGCACCTGGTGCATGACCCGCAAGCCCGGTGCCT
GATTCGAAATGACCGACCAAGCGACGCCCAACCTGCCATCACGAGATTTCGATTCCACCGCCGCCTTCTA
TGAAAGGTTGGGCTTCGGAATCGTTTTCCGGGACGCCGGCTGGATGATCCTCCAGCGCGGGGATCTCATG
CTGGAGTTCTTCGCCCACCCCAACTTGTTTATTGCAGCTTATAATGGTTACAAATAAAGCAATAGCATCA
CAAATTTCACAAATAAAGCATTTTTTTCACTGCATTCTAGTTGTGGTTTGTCCAAACTCATCAATGTATC
TTATCATGTCTGTATACCGTCGACCTCTAGCTAGAGCTTGGCGTAATCATGGTCATAGCTGTTTCCTGTG
TGAAATTGTTATCCGCTCACAATTCCACACAACATACGAGCCGGAAGCATAAAGTGTAAAGCCTGGGGTG
CCTAATGAGTGAGCTAACTCACATTAATTGCGTTGCGCTCACTGCCCGCTTTCCAGTCGGGAAACCTGTC
GTGCCAGCTGCATTAATGAATCGGCCAACGCGCGGGGAGAGGCGGTTTGCGTATTGGGCGCTCTTCCGCT
TCCTCGCTCACTGACTCGCTGCGCTCGGTCGTTCGGCTGCGGCGAGCGGTATCAGCTCACTCAAAGGCGG
TAATACGGTTATCCACAGAATCAGGGGATAACGCAGGAAAGAACATGTGAGCAAAAGGCCAGCAAAAGGC
CAGGAACCGTAAAAAGGCCGCGTTGCTGGCGTTTTTCCATAGGCTCCGCCCCCCTGACGAGCATCACAAA
AATCGACGCTCAAGTCAGAGGTGGCGAAACCCGACAGGACTATAAAGATACCAGGCGTTTCCCCCTGGAA
GCTCCCTCGTGCGCTCTCCTGTTCCGACCCTGCCGCTTACCGGATACCTGTCCGCCTTTCTCCCTTCGGG
AAGCGTGGCGCTTTCTCATAGCTCACGCTGTAGGTATCTCAGTTCGGTGTAGGTCGTTCGCTCCAAGCTG
GGCTGTGTGCACGAACCCCCCGTTCAGCCCGACCGCTGCGCCTTATCCGGTAACTATCGTCTTGAGTCCA
ACCCGGTAAGACACGACTTATCGCCACTGGCAGCAGCCACTGGTAACAGGATTAGCAGAGCGAGGTATGT
AGGCGGTGCTACAGAGTTCTTGAAGTGGTGGCCTAACTACGGCTACACTAGAAGAACAGTATTTGGTATC
TGCGCTCTGCTGAAGCCAGTTACCTTCGGAAAAAGAGTTGGTAGCTCTTGATCCGGCAAACAAACCACCG
CTGGTAGCGGTGGTTTTTTTGTTTGCAAGCAGCAGATTACGCGCAGAAAAAAAGGATCTCAAGAAGATCC
TTTGATCTTTTCTACGGGGTCTGACGCTCAGTGGAACGAAAACTCACGTTAAGGGATTTTGGTCATGAGA
TTATCAAAAAGGATCTTCACCTAGATCCTTTTAAATTAAAAATGAAGTTTTAAATCAATCTAAAGTATAT
ATGAGTAAACTTGGTCTGACAGTTACCAATGCTTAATCAGTGAGGCACCTATCTCAGCGATCTGTCTATT
TCGTTCATCCATAGTTGCCTGACTCCCCGTCGTGTAGATAACTACGATACGGGAGGGCTTACCATCTGGC
CCCAGTGCTGCAATGATACCGCGAGACCCACGCTCACCGGCTCCAGATTTATCAGCAATAAACCAGCCAG
CCGGAAGGGCCGAGCGCAGAAGTGGTCCTGCAACTTTATCCGCCTCCATCCAGTCTATTAATTGTTGCCG
GGAAGCTAGAGTAAGTAGTTCGCCAGTTAATAGTTTGCGCAACGTTGTTGCCATTGCTACAGGCATCGTG
GTGTCACGCTCGTCGTTTGGTATGGCTTCATTCAGCTCCGGTTCCCAACGATCAAGGCGAGTTACATGAT
CCCCCATGTTGTGCAAAAAAGCGGTTAGCTCCTTCGGTCCTCCGATCGTTGTCAGAAGTAAGTTGGCCGC
AGTGTTATCACTCATGGTTATGGCAGCACTGCATAATTCTCTTACTGTCATGCCATCCGTAAGATGCTTT
TCTGTGACTGGTGAGTACTCAACCAAGTCATTCTGAGAATAGTGTATGCGGCGACCGAGTTGCTCTTGCC
CGGCGTCAATACGGGATAATACCGCGCCACATAGCAGAACTTTAAAAGTGCTCATCATTGGAAAACGTTC
TTCGGGGCGAAAACTCTCAAGGATCTTACCGCTGTTGAGATCCAGTTCGATGTAACCCACTCGTGCACCC
AACTGATCTTCAGCATCTTTTACTTTCACCAGCGTTTCTGGGTGAGCAAAAACAGGAAGGCAAAATGCCG
CAAAAAAGGGAATAAGGGCGACACGGAAATGTTGAATACTCATACTCTTCCTTTTTCAATATTATTGAAG
CATTTATCAGGGTTATTGTCTCATGAGCGGATACATATTTGAATGTATTTAGAAAAATAAACAAATAGGG
GTTCCGCGCACATTTCCCCGAAAAGTGCCACCTGACGTCGACATTGATTATTGACTAGTTATTAATAGTA
ATCAATTACGGGGTCATTAGTTCATAGCCCATATATGGAGTTCCGCGTTACATAACTTACGGTAAATGGC
CCGCCTGGCTGACCGCCCAACGACCCCCGCCCATTGACGTCAATAATGACGTATGTTCCCATAGTAACGC
CAATAGGGACTTTCCATTGACGTCAATGGGTGGAGTATTTACGGTAAACTGCCCACTTGGCAGTACATCA
AGTGTATCATATGCCAAGTACGCCCCCTATTGACGTCAATGACGGTAAATGGCCCGCCTGGCATTATGCC
CAGTACATGACCTTATGGGACTTTCCTACTTGGCAGTACATCTACGTATTAGTCATCGCTATTACCATGG
TCGAGGTGAGCCCCACGTTCTGCTTCACTCTCCCCATCTCCCCCCCCTCCCCACCCCCAATTTTGTATTT
ATTTATTTTTTAATTATTTTGTGCAGCGATGGGGGCGGGGGGGGGGGGGGNNSGCGCCRGGCGGGGSGGG
GSGGGGSGRGGGGSGGGGSGGGGCGRGGCGGAGAGGTGCGGCGGCAGCCAATCAGAGCGGCGCGCTCCGA
AAGTTTCCTTTTATGGCGAGGCGGCGGCGGCGGCGGCCCTATAAAAAGCGAAGCGCGCGGCGGGCGGGAG
TCGCTGCGCGCTGCCTTCGCCCCGTGCCCCGCTCCGCCGCCGCCTCGCGCCGCCCGCCCCGGCTCTGACT
GACCGCGTTACTCCCACAGGTGAGCGGGCGGGACGGCCCTTCTCCTCCGGGCTGTAATTAGCGCTTGGTT
TAATGACGGCTTGTTTCTTTTCTGTGGCTGCGTGAAAGCCTTGAGGGGCTCCGGGAGGGCCCTTTGTGCG
GGGGGAGCGGCTCGGGGGGTGCGTGCGTGTGTGTGTGCGTGGGGAGCGCCGCGTGCGGCTCCGCGCTGCC
CGGCGGCTGTGAGCGCTGCGGGCGCGGCGCGGGGCTTTGTGCGCTCCGCAGTGTGCGCGAGGGGAGCGCG
GCCGGGGGCGGTGCCCCGCGGTGCGGGGGGGGCTGCGAGGGGAACAAAGGCTGCGTGCGGGGTGTGTGCG
TGGGGGGGTGAGCAGGGGGTGTGGGCGCGTCGGTCGGGCTGCAACCCCCCCTGCACCCCCCTCCCCGAGT
TGCTGAGCACGGCCCGGCTTCGGGTGCGGGGCTCCGTACGGGGCGTGGCGCGGGGCTCGCCGTGCCGGGC
GGGGGGTGGCGGCAGGTGGGGGTGCCGGGCGGGGCGGGGCCGCCTCGGGCCGGGGRGGGCTCGGGGGRGG
GGCGCGGCGGCCCCCGGAGCGCCGGCGGCTGTCGAGGCGCGGCGAGCCGCAGCCATTGCCTTTTATGGTA
ATCGTGCGAGAGGGCGCAGGGACTTCCTTTGTCCCAAATCTGTGCGGAGCCGAAATCTGGGAGGCGCCGC
CGCACCCCCTCTAGCGGGCGCGGGGCGAAGCGGTGCGGCGCCGGCAGGAAGGAAATGGGCGGGGAGGGCC
TTCGTGCGTCGCCGCGCCGCCGTCCCCTTCTCCCTCTCCAGCCTCGGGGCTGTCCGCGGGGGGACGGCTG
CCTTCGGGGGGGACGGGGCAGGGCGGGGTTCGGCTTCTGGCGTGTGACCGGCGGCTCTAGAGCCTCTGCT
AACCATGTTCATGCCTTCTTCTTTTTCCTACAGCTCCTGGGCAACGTGCTGGTTATTGTGCTGTCTCATC
ATTTTGGCAAAGAATTCCTCGAGGAATTCACTCCTCAGGTGCAGGCTGCCTATCAGAAGGTGGTGGCTGG
TGTGGCCAATGCCCTGGCTCACAAATACCACTGAGATCTGCATGA
Features (pLannotate 1.2.2; 21 found; start..end, strand, type, name):
     14..757     +  CDS            aop3: BACR3_HALSD - Experimental evidence at protein level: Swiss-Prot protein existence level 1. Light-driven proton pump. From Halorubrum sodomense.
    773..1486    +  CDS            EBFP2: EBFP2 is a basic (constitutively fluorescent) blue fluorescent protein published in 2007, derived from Aequorea victoria. It is reported to be a rapidly-maturing monomer with moderate acid sensitivity.
   1487..1549    +  CDS            KCNJ2 (fragment): KCNJ2_HUMAN - Also known as IRK1. Experimental evidence at protein level: Swiss-Prot protein existence level 1. Probably participates in establishing action potential waveform and excitability of neuronal and muscle tissues. Inward rectifier potassium channels are characterized by a greater tendency to allow potassium to flow into the cell rather than out of it. Their voltage dependence is regulated by the concentration of extracellular potassium; as external potassium is raised, the voltage range of the channel opening shifts to more positive voltages. The inward rectification is mainly due t
   1691..1915    +  polyA_signal   bGH poly(A) signal: bovine growth hormone polyadenylation signal
   1919..1940    +  promoter       SV40 promoter (fragment): SV40 enhancer and early promoter
   1961..2389    +  rep_origin     f1 ori (sequence partly withheld): f1 bacteriophage origin of replication; arrow indicates direction of (+) strand synthesis
   2403..2732    +  promoter       SV40 promoter: SV40 enhancer and early promoter
   2743..3342    +  CDS            PuroR: puromycin N-acetyltransferase; pac from Streptomyces alboniger; confers resistance to puromycin
   3349..3507    +  CDS            ble (fragment): BLE_KLEPN - Experimental evidence at protein level: Swiss-Prot protein existence level 1. Binding protein with a strong affinity to the bleomycin family of antibiotics. Binds to CL990; an antimitotic-antibiotic compound. From Klebsiella pneumoniae.
   3502..3623    +  polyA_signal   SV40 poly(A) signal: SV40 polyadenylation signal
   3696..3712    -  protein_bind   lac operator: The lac repressor binds to the lac operator to inhibit transcription in E. coli. This inhibition can be relieved by adding lactose or isopropyl-β-D-thiogalactopyranoside (IPTG). lac repressor encoded by lacI
   3720..3750    -  promoter       lac promoter: promoter for the E. coli lac operon
   3765..3786    -  protein_bind   CAP binding site: CAP binding activates transcription in the presence of cAMP. E. coli catabolite activator protein
   3799..3891    -  CDS            lacI (fragment): lac repressor; lacI; The lac repressor binds to the lac operator to inhibit transcription in E. coli. This inhibition can be relieved by adding lactose or isopropyl-β-D-thiogalactopyranoside (IPTG).
   4074..4662    -  rep_origin     ori: high-copy-number ColE1/pMB1/pBR322/pUC origin of replication
   4833..5693    -  CDS            AmpR: β-lactamase; bla; confers resistance to ampicillin, carbenicillin, and related antibiotics
   5694..5798    -  promoter       AmpR promoter: bla
   5830..6209    +  enhancer       CMV enhancer: human cytomegalovirus immediate early enhancer
   6211..6486    +  promoter       chicken β-actin promoter: No description available
   6487..7503    +  intron         chimeric intron: chimera between introns from chicken β-actin and rabbit β-globin
   7507..7641    +  CDS            HBB: HBB_COLGU - Experimental evidence at transcript level: Swiss-Prot protein existence level 2. Involved in oxygen transport from the lung to the various peripheral tissues. From Colobus guereza (Mantled guereza) (Eastern black-and-white colobus monkey).
