[The description below was written by a language model from this plasmid's Addgene catalogue record and pLannotate feature annotations shown in this document.]
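Description:
pcDNA3.1-ArchT-BFP2-TSERex is a mammalian expression plasmid of about 7.7 kb, built on a pcDNA3.1/puro-CAG backbone. It expresses a light-driven proton pump fused to a blue fluorescent protein. In E. coli it is maintained at high copy through a ColE1/pUC-type origin and selected with ampicillin via the β-lactamase gene. An f1 origin is also present. For selection in mammalian cells, an SV40 enhancer/early promoter drives puromycin N-acetyltransferase, followed by an SV40 polyadenylation signal. The short bleomycin-resistance, lacI and lac promoter/operator fragments appear to be leftovers from the backbone rather than functional parts.

The expression cassette is driven by the CAG promoter, annotated as the CMV immediate-early enhancer, the chicken β-actin promoter and a chimeric β-actin/β-globin intron. The short "HBB" hit just downstream most likely reflects the β-globin-derived sequence at the 3′ end of this promoter, not a separate coding region. The open reading frame begins with an archaerhodopsin-type pump, which matched the Halorubrum sodomense protein in the annotation, and continues in frame with EBFP2. It ends with a short fragment of the human Kir2.1 (KCNJ2) potassium channel. That fragment fits the "TSERex" part of the name, which suggests membrane trafficking and ER export signals that improve surface delivery of microbial opsins, although the record does not spell this out. A bovine growth hormone polyadenylation signal terminates the transcript. The catalogue lists the insert species as human, but only the KCNJ2 fragment is of human origin.

The associated publication describes PARIS, an optogenetic method for functionally mapping gap junctions. This construct presumably provides the light-activated proton-pumping component, with BFP2 fluorescence marking the expressing cells.
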