Addgene plasmid #123312: pcDNA3.1-ArchT-BFP2-TSERex
Purpose: Expresses the proton pump rhodopsin in mammalian cells under CAG promoter
Depositing lab: Yulong Li. Publication: PARIS, an optogenetic method for functionally mapping gap junctions. Wu L, Dong A, Dong L, Wang SQ, Li Y. Elife. 2019 Jan 14;8. pii: 43366. doi: 10.7554/eLife.43366. PubMed 30638447.
Backbone
  Vector backbone: pcDNA3.1/puro-CAG
  Backbone manufacturer: Michael Lin lab
  Backbone size w/o insert (bp): 6105
  Vector type: Mammalian Expression
Growth in bacteria
  Bacterial resistance: Ampicillin, 100 μg/mL
  Growth temperature: 37°C
  Growth strain: DH5alpha
  Copy number: High Copy
Gene/Insert
  Gene/Insert name: ArchT-BFP2
  Species: H. sapiens (human)
  Insert size (bp): 1557
  Promoter: CAG
  Cloning method: Gibson Cloning
Terms and licenses: Academic/Nonprofit Terms; Industry Terms: Not Available to Industry
How to cite: pcDNA3.1-ArchT-BFP2-TSERex was a gift from Yulong Li (Addgene plasmid # 123312 ; http://n2t.net/addgene:123312 ; RRID:Addgene_123312)
